Addgene plasmid #112646: p415 Gcs1
Purpose: Expression S.cerevisiae
Depositing lab: Blanche Schwappach. Depositing organization: Universitaetsmedizin Goettingen. Publication: Dissection of GTPase-activating proteins reveals functional asymmetry in the COPI coat of budding yeast. Arakel EC, Huranova M, Estrada AF, Rau EM, Spang A, Schwappach B. J Cell Sci. 2019 Aug 29;132(16). pii: jcs.232124. doi: 10.1242/jcs.232124. PubMed 31331965.
Backbone
  Vector backbone: P415 Met25
  Vector type: Yeast Expression
  Selectable markers: LEU2
Growth in bacteria
  Bacterial resistance: Ampicillin, 100 μg/mL
  Growth temperature: 37°C
  Growth strain: DH5alpha
  Copy number: Unknown
Gene/Insert
  Gene/Insert name: Gcs1 (alt name: YDL226C)
  Species: S. cerevisiae (budding yeast)
  Insert size (bp): 1059
  Promoter: Met25
  Cloning method: Restriction Enzyme; 5′ cloning site BamH1 (not destroyed); 3′ cloning site Xma1 (not destroyed)
  Sequencing primers: 5′ GGCACCTTGTCCAATTGAACACGCTCGATG; 3′ TTTTCAGTATAATGTTACATGCGTACACGC
Terms and licenses: Academic/Nonprofit Terms; Industry Terms: Not Available to Industry
How to cite: p415 Gcs1 was a gift from Blanche Schwappach (Addgene plasmid # 112646 ; http://n2t.net/addgene:112646 ; RRID:Addgene_112646)
