[The description below was written by a language model from this plasmid's Addgene catalogue record and pLannotate feature annotations shown in this document.]
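Description:
p415 Gcs1 is a yeast expression shuttle plasmid of about 7.7 kb built on the p415 Met25 backbone, designed to express the Saccharomyces cerevisiae GCS1 gene (YDL226C) in budding yeast. It carries a CEN/ARS element (the CEN6 centromere fused to an autonomously replicating sequence), which normally gives stable, low-copy maintenance in yeast, together with the LEU2 auxotrophic marker under its own promoter for selection in leucine-auxotrophic strains. For propagation in E. coli it has a high-copy ColE1/pUC-type origin and the β-lactamase gene conferring ampicillin resistance. The backbone also retains pBluescript-derived remnants: an f1 phage origin, T3 and T7 promoters flanking the expression cassette, a lacZα fragment, and lac promoter/operator elements. Several short annotated fragments (bom, rop, lacI, NFS1 and another yeast ORF) appear to be leftover backbone or LEU2-flanking genomic sequence rather than functional parts.

The payload is the GCS1 open reading frame, listed as a 1059 bp insert, cloned between BamHI and XmaI sites that both remain intact. It sits downstream of the MET25 (MET17) promoter and upstream of the CYC1 transcription terminator. Because this promoter is repressed by methionine, expression can be tuned through the methionine content of the medium. No epitope tag or reporter fusion is annotated, so the protein appears to be expressed untagged. Gcs1 is a GTPase-activating protein for the ARF1 and ARF2 GTPases, involved in vesicular transport, including retrograde Golgi-to-ER traffic. The associated publication dissects such GAPs in the yeast COPI coat, which suggests use in expression or complementation experiments, although the record itself states the purpose only as expression in S. cerevisiae.
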