Features (pLannotate 1.2.2; 24 found; start..end, strand, type, name):
     21..39      +  promoter       T3 promoter: promoter for bacteriophage T3 RNA polymerase
     90..439     +  promoter       MET17 promoter: S. cerevisiae MET17; expression is repressed by methionine; MET15; MET25
    439..457     +  misc_feature   MCS (fragment): pBluescript multiple cloning site
    461..1516    +  CDS            GCS1: GCS1_YEAST - Experimental evidence at protein level: Swiss-Prot protein existence level 1. GTPase-activating protein (GAP) for ARF1 and ARF2. Involved in intracellular vesicular transport. Required for transport from the trans-Golgi network. Implicated in the regulation of retrograde transport from the Golgi to the ER and in actin cytoskeletal organization. May be involved in the maintenance of mitochondrial morphology, possibly through organizing the actin cytoskeleton in Saccharomyces. From Saccharomyces cerevisiae (strain ATCC 204508 / S288c) (Baker's yeast).
   1519..1573    +  misc_feature   MCS (fragment): pBluescript multiple cloning site
   1574..1821    +  terminator     CYC1 terminator: S. cerevisiae CYC1; transcription terminator for CYC1
   1840..1858    -  promoter       T7 promoter: promoter for bacteriophage T7 RNA polymerase
   1866..2021    +  CDS            lacZα (fragment): LacZα fragment of β-galactosidase; lacZ fragment
   2025..2453    +  rep_origin     f1 ori (sequence partly withheld): f1 bacteriophage origin of replication; arrow indicates direction of (+) strand synthesis
   2481..2533    -  misc_feature   bom (fragment): basis of mobility region from pBR322
   2564..2641    +  CDS            YO192_YEAST (fragment): Experimental evidence at protein level: Swiss-Prot protein existence level 1. From Saccharomyces cerevisiae (strain ATCC 204508 / S288c) (Baker's yeast).
   2781..3188    +  promoter       LEU2 promoter: S. cerevisiae LEU2
   3189..4283    +  CDS            LEU2: 3-isopropylmalate dehydrogenase, required for leucine biosynthesis; S. cerevisiae LEU2; yeast auxotrophic marker
   4645..4761    -  CDS            NFS1 (fragment): NFS1_YEAST - Also known as SPL1 From Saccharomyces cerevisiae (strain ATCC 204508 / S288c) (Baker's yeast).
   4760..4810    -  misc_feature   bom (fragment): basis of mobility region from pBR322
   4912..4947    -  CDS            rop (fragment): Rop protein, which maintains plasmids at low copy number; rop
   5016..5519    -  misc_feature   CEN/ARS: S. cerevisiae CEN6 centromere fused to an autonomously replicating sequence
   5556..5660    +  promoter       AmpR promoter: bla
   5661..6521    +  CDS            AmpR: β-lactamase; bla; confers resistance to ampicillin, carbenicillin, and related antibiotics
   6692..7280    +  rep_origin     ori: high-copy-number ColE1/pMB1/pBR322/pUC origin of replication
   7463..7555    +  CDS            lacI (fragment): lac repressor; lacI; The lac repressor binds to the lac operator to inhibit transcription in E. coli. This inhibition can be relieved by adding lactose or isopropyl-β-D-thiogalactopyranoside (IPTG).
   7568..7589    +  protein_bind   CAP binding site: CAP binding activates transcription in the presence of cAMP. E. coli catabolite activator protein
   7604..7634    +  promoter       lac promoter: promoter for the E. coli lac operon
   7642..7658    +  protein_bind   lac operator: The lac repressor binds to the lac operator to inhibit transcription in E. coli. This inhibition can be relieved by adding lactose or isopropyl-β-D-thiogalactopyranoside (IPTG). lac repressor encoded by lacI
>Addgene plasmid #112646 | p415 Gcs1 | addgene full sequence | sequence record 256105 | Addgene NGS Result
CATGATTACGCCAAGCGCGCAATTAACCCTCACTAAAGGGAACAAAAGCTGGAGCTCCGGATGCAAGGGT
TCGAATCCCTTAGCTCTCATTATTTTTTGCTTTTTCTCTTGAGGTCACATGATCGCAAAATGGCAAATGG
CACGTGAAGCTGTCGATATTGGGGAACTGTGGTGGTTGGCAAATGACTAATTAAGTTAGTCAAGGCGCCA
TCCTCATGAAAACTGTGTAACATAATAACCGAAGTGTCGAAAAGGTGGCACCTTGTCCAATTGAACACGC
TCGATGAAAAAAATAAGATATATATAAGGTTAAGTAAAGCGTCTGTTAGAAAGGAAGTTTTTCCTTTTTC
TTGCTCTCTTGTCTTTTCATCTACTATTTCCTTCGTGTAATACAGGGTCGTCAGATACATAGATACAATT
CTATTACCCCCATCCATACTCTAGAACTAGTGGATCCGCGATGTCAGATTGGAAAGTGGACCCAGATACC
CGCAGGCGTCTTTTGCAATTGCAAAAGATTGGTGCAAATAAGAAATGTATGGATTGTGGTGCGCCAAATC
CACAATGGGCCACGCCTAAGTTTGGAGCTTTCATTTGCCTTGAATGTGCCGGTATCCATAGAGGGCTTGG
TGTGCATATATCTTTTGTAAGATCTATCACTATGGATCAGTTTAAACCGGAGGAACTTCTTCGTATGGAG
AAAGGTGGTAACGAACCTTTGACTGAATGGTTCAAGTCGCATAATATTGACCTGAGTTTACCACAAAAAG
TGAAATACGATAACCCCGTCGCAGAGGATTATAAAGAAAAGTTAACATGTCTTTGCGAAGATAGAGTATT
TGAAGAGCGTGAGCATTTGGATTTTGATGCTTCCAAGTTATCAGCAACCTCTCAAACCGCTGCATCCGCT
ACGCCTGGTGTTGCTCAAAGTCGAGAAGGGACACCACTGGAGAACCGTCGATCTGCAACACCAGCAAACT
CTAGTAATGGTGCCAATTTTCAAAAGGAGAAGAACGAAGCTTATTTTGCTGAGCTGGGCAAGAAGAACCA
ATCTAGACCAGATCATTTGCCCCCTTCTCAAGGTGGTAAATATCAGGGCTTTGGAAGTACACCCGCAAAA
CCTCCACAAGAACGGTCTGCAGGGTCCAGCAATACTTTGAGCCTGGAAAATTTTCAAGCTGATCCTTTGG
GAACATTGAGCAGAGGATGGGGCCTCTTCTCCAGCGCTGTAACCAAATCGTTCGAGGACGTAAACGAAAC
GGTTATTAAGCCTCACGTCCAGCAATGGCAATCCGGAGAGTTGTCAGAAGAAACGAAGAGAGCAGCTGCC
CAGTTTGGCCAAAAGTTTCAAGAAACGAGTAGTTATGGATTCCAAGCATTTAGTAACTTCACTAAAAATT
TCAATGGTAATGCAGAGGATAGCTCTACAGCAGGGAATACAACCCATACAGAATATCAAAAGATTGATAA
TAACGATAAGAAGAATGAACAGGACGAGGACAAATGGGACGATTTCTAATCCCCCGGGCTGCAGGAATTC
GATATCAAGCTTATCGATACCGTCGACCTCGAGTCATGTAATTAGTTATGTCACGCTTACATTCACGCCC
TCCCCCCACATCCGCTCTAACCGAAAAGGAAGGAGTTAGACAACCTGAAGTCTAGGTCCCTATTTATTTT
TTTATAGTTATGTTAGTATTAAGAACGTTATTTATATTTCAAATTTTTCTTTTTTTTCTGTACAGACGCG
TGTACGCATGTAACATTATACTGAAAACCTTGCTTGAGAAGGTTTTGGGACGCTCGAAGGCTTTAATTTG
CGGCCGGTACCCAATTCGCCCTATAGTGAGTCGTATTACGCGCGCTCACTGGCCGTCGTTTTACAACGTC
GTGACTGGGAAAACCCTGGCGTTACCCAACTTAATCGCCTTGCAGCACATCCCCCTTTCGCCAGCTGGCG
TAATAGCGAAGAGGCCCGCACCGATCGCCCTTCCCAACAGTTGCGCAGCCTGAATGGCGAATGG
[124 nt withheld, positions 2025-2148]
C
[91 nt withheld, positions 2150-2240]
A
[49 nt withheld, positions 2242-2290]
CCTTTGACGTTGGAGTCCACGTTCTTT
[37 nt withheld, positions 2318-2354]
ACCCTATCTCGGTCTATTCTTTTGATTTATAAGGGATTTTGCCGATTTCGGCCTATTGGTTAAAAAATGA
GCTGATTTAACAAAAATTTAACGCGAATTTTAACAAAATATTAACGCTTACAATTTCCTGATGCGGTATT
TTCTCCTTACGCATCTGTGCGGTATTTCACACCGCATATCGACCGGTCGAGGAGAACTTCTAGTATATCT
ACATACCTAATATTATTGCCTTATTAAAAATGGAATCCCAACAATTACATCAAAATCCACATTCTCTTCA
AAATCAATTGTCCTGTACTTCCTTGTTCATGTGTGTTCAAAAACGTTATATTTATAGGATAATTATACTC
TATTTCTCAACAAGTAATTGGTTGTTTGGCCGAGCGGTCTAAGGCGCCTGATTCAAGAAATATCTTGACC
GCAGTTAACTGTGGGAATACTCAGGTATCGTAAGATGCAAGAGTTCGAATCTCTTAGCAACCATTATTTT
TTTCCTCAACATAACGAGAACACACAGGGGCGCTATCGCACAGAATCAAATTCGATGACTGGAAATTTTT
TGTTAATTTCAGAGGTCGCCTGACGCATATACCTTTTTCAACTGAAAAATTGGGAGAAAAAGGAAAGGTG
AGAGCGCCGGAACCGGCTTTTCATATAGAATAGAGAAGCGTTCATGACTAAATGCTTGCATCACAATACT
TGAAGTTGACAATATTATTTAAGGACCTATTGTTTTTTCCAATAGGTGGTTAGCAATCGTCTTACTTTCT
AACTTTTCTTACCTTTTACATTTCAGCAATATATATATATATATTTCAAGGATATACCATTCTAATGTCT
GCCCCTAAGAAGATCGTCGTTTTGCCAGGTGACCACGTTGGTCAAGAAATCACAGCCGAAGCCATTAAGG
TTCTTAAAGCTATTTCTGATGTTCGTTCCAATGTCAAGTTCGATTTCGAAAATCATTTAATTGGTGGTGC
TGCTATCGATGCTACAGGTGTTCCACTTCCAGATGAGGCGCTGGAAGCCTCCAAGAAGGCTGATGCCGTT
TTGTTAGGTGCTGTGGGTGGTCCTAAATGGGGTACCGGTAGTGTTAGACCTGAACAAGGTTTACTAAAAA
TCCGTAAAGAACTTCAATTGTACGCCAACTTAAGACCATGTAACTTTGCATCCGACTCTCTTTTAGACTT
ATCTCCAATCAAGCCACAATTTGCTAAAGGTACTGACTTCGTTGTTGTCAGAGAATTAGTGGGAGGTATT
TACTTTGGTAAGAGAAAGGAAGACGATGGTGATGGTGTCGCTTGGGATAGTGAACAATACACCGTTCCAG
AAGTGCAAAGAATCACAAGAATGGCCGCTTTCATGGCCCTACAACATGAGCCACCATTGCCTATTTGGTC
CTTGGATAAAGCTAATGTTTTGGCCTCTTCAAGATTATGGAGAAAAACTGTGGAGGAAACCATCAAGAAC
GAATTCCCTACATTGAAGGTTCAACATCAATTGATTGATTCTGCCGCCATGATCCTAGTTAAGAACCCAA
CCCACCTAAATGGTATTATAATCACCAGCAACATGTTTGGTGATATCATCTCCGATGAAGCCTCCGTTAT
CCCAGGTTCCTTGGGTTTGTTGCCATCTGCGTCCTTGGCCTCTTTGCCAGACAAGAACACCGCATTTGGT
TTGTACGAACCATGCCACGGTTCTGCTCCAGATTTGCCAAAGAATAAGGTCAACCCTATCGCCACTATCT
TGTCTGCTGCAATGATGTTGAAATTGTCATTGAACTTGCCTGAAGAAGGTAAGGCCATTGAAGATGCAGT
TAAAAAGGTTTTGGATGCAGGTATCAGAACTGGTGATTTAGGTGGTTCCAACAGTACCACCGAAGTCGGT
GATGCTGTCGCCGAAGAAGTTAAGAAAATCCTTGCTTAAAAAGATTCTCTTTTTTTATGATATTTGTACA
TAAACTTTATAAATGAAATTCATAATAGAAACGACACGAAATTACAAAATGGAATATGTTCATAGGGTAG
ACGAAACTATATACGCAATCTACATACATTTATCAAGAAGGAGAAAAAGGAGGATGTAAAGGAATACAGG
TAAGCAAATTGATACTAATGGCTCAACGTGATAAGGAAAAAGAATTGCACTTTAACATTAATATTGACAA
GGAGGAGGGCACCACACAAAAAGTTAGGTGTAACAGAAAATCATGAAACTATGATTCCTAATTTATATAT
TGGAGGATTTTCTCTAAAAAAAAAAAAATACAACAAATAAAAAACACTCAATGACCTGACCATTTGATGG
AGTTTAAGTCAATACCTTCTTGAACCATTTCCCATAATGGTGAAAGTTCCCTCAAGAATTTTACTCTGTC
AGAAACGGCCTTAACGACGTAGTCGATATGGTGCACTCTCAGTACAATCTGCTCTGATGCCGCATAGTTA
AGCCAGCCCCGACACCCGCCAACACCCGCTGACGCGCCCTGACGGGCTTGTCTGCTCCCGGCATCCGCTT
ACAGACAAGCTGTGACCGTCTCCGGGAGCTGCATGTGTCAGAGGTTTTCACCGTCATCACCGAAACGCGC
GAGACGAAAGGGCCTCGTGATACGCCTATTTTTATAGGTTAATGTCATGATAATAATGGTTTCTTAGGAC
GGATCGCTTGCCTGTAACTTACACGCGCCTCGTATCTTTTAATGATGGAATAATTTGGGAATTTACTCTG
TGTTTATTTATTTTTATGTTTTGTATTTGGATTTTAGAAAGTAAATAAAGAAGGTAGAAGAGTTACGGAA
TGAAGAAAAAAAAATAAACAAAGGTTTAAAAAATTTCAACAAAAAGCGTACTTTACATATATATTTATTA
GACAAGAAAAGCAGATTAAATAGATATACATTCGATTAACGATAAGTAAAATGTAAAATCACAGGATTTT
CGTGTGTGGTCTTCTACACAGACAAGATGAAACAATTCGGCATTAATACCTGAGAGCAGGAAGAGCAAGA
TAAAAGGTAGTATTTGTTGGCGATCCCCCTAGAGTCTTTTACATCTTCGGAAAACAAAAACTATTTTTTC
TTTAATTTCTTTTTTTACTTTCTATTTTTAATTTATATATTTATATTAAAAAATTTAAATTATAATTATT
TTTATAGCACGTGATGAAAAGGACCCAGGTGGCACTTTTCGGGGAAATGTGCGCGGAACCCCTATTTGTT
TATTTTTCTAAATACATTCAAATATGTATCCGCTCATGAGACAATAACCCTGATAAATGCTTCAATAATA
TTGAAAAAGGAAGAGTATGAGTATTCAACATTTCCGTGTCGCCCTTATTCCCTTTTTTGCGGCATTTTGC
CTTCCTGTTTTTGCTCACCCAGAAACGCTGGTGAAAGTAAAAGATGCTGAAGATCAGTTGGGTGCACGAG
TGGGTTACATCGAACTGGATCTCAACAGCGGTAAGATCCTTGAGAGTTTTCGCCCCGAAGAACGTTTTCC
AATGATGAGCACTTTTAAAGTTCTGCTATGTGGCGCGGTATTATCCCGTATTGACGCCGGGCAAGAGCAA
CTCGGTCGCCGCATACACTATTCTCAGAATGACTTGGTTGAGTACTCACCAGTCACAGAAAAGCATCTTA
CGGATGGCATGACAGTAAGAGAATTATGCAGTGCTGCCATAACCATGAGTGATAACACTGCGGCCAACTT
ACTTCTGACAACGATCGGAGGACCGAAGGAGCTAACCGCTTTTTTGCACAACATGGGGGATCATGTAACT
CGCCTTGATCGTTGGGAACCGGAGCTGAATGAAGCCATACCAAACGACGAGCGTGACACCACGATGCCTG
TAGCAATGGCAACAACGTTGCGCAAACTATTAACTGGCGAACTACTTACTCTAGCTTCCCGGCAACAATT
AATAGACTGGATGGAGGCGGATAAAGTTGCAGGACCACTTCTGCGCTCGGCCCTTCCGGCTGGCTGGTTT
ATTGCTGATAAATCTGGAGCCGGTGAGCGTGGGTCTCGCGGTATCATTGCAGCACTGGGGCCAGATGGTA
AGCCCTCCCGTATCGTAGTTATCTACACGACGGGGAGTCAGGCAACTATGGATGAACGAAATAGACAGAT
CGCTGAGATAGGTGCCTCACTGATTAAGCATTGGTAACTGTCAGACCAAGTTTACTCATATATACTTTAG
ATTGATTTAAAACTTCATTTTTAATTTAAAAGGATCTAGGTGAAGATCCTTTTTGATAATCTCATGACCA
AAATCCCTTAACGTGAGTTTTCGTTCCACTGAGCGTCAGACCCCGTAGAAAAGATCAAAGGATCTTCTTG
AGATCCTTTTTTTCTGCGCGTAATCTGCTGCTTGCAAACAAAAAAACCACCGCTACCAGCGGTGGTTTGT
TTGCCGGATCAAGAGCTACCAACTCTTTTTCCGAAGGTAACTGGCTTCAGCAGAGCGCAGATACCAAATA
CTGTTCTTCTAGTGTAGCCGTAGTTAGGCCACCACTTCAAGAACTCTGTAGCACCGCCTACATACCTCGC
TCTGCTAATCCTGTTACCAGTGGCTGCTGCCAGTGGCGATAAGTCGTGTCTTACCGGGTTGGACTCAAGA
CGATAGTTACCGGATAAGGCGCAGCGGTCGGGCTGAACGGGGGGTTCGTGCACACAGCCCAGCTTGGAGC
GAACGACCTACACCGAACTGAGATACCTACAGCGTGAGCTATGAGAAAGCGCCACGCTTCCCGAAGGGAG
AAAGGCGGACAGGTATCCGGTAAGCGGCAGGGTCGGAACAGGAGAGCGCACGAGGGAGCTTCCAGGGGGA
AACGCCTGGTATCTTTATAGTCCTGTCGGGTTTCGCCACCTCTGACTTGAGCGTCGATTTTTGTGATGCT
CGTCAGGGGGGCGGAGCCTATGGAAAAACGCCAGCAACGCGGCCTTTTTACGGTTCCTGGCCTTTTGCTG
GCCTTTTGCTCACATGTTCTTTCCTGCGTTATCCCCTGATTCTGTGGATAACCGTATTACCGCCTTTGAG
TGAGCTGATACCGCTCGCCGCAGCCGAACGACCGAGCGCAGCGAGTCAGTGAGCGAGGAAGCGGAAGAGC
GCCCAATACGCAAACCGCCTCTCCCCGCGCGTTGGCCGATTCATTAATGCAGCTGGCACGACAGGTTTCC
CGACTGGAAAGCGGGCAGTGAGCGCAACGCAATTAATGTGAGTTAGCTCACTCATTAGGCACCCCAGGCT
TTACACTTTATGCTTCCGGCTCGTATGTTGTGTGGAATTGTGAGCGGATAACAATTTCACACAGGAAACA
GCTATGAC
